Addgene plasmid #47291: TAL3572
Depositing lab: Keith Joung. Depositing organization: Massachusetts General Hospital. Publication: Targeted gene disruption in somatic zebrafish cells using engineered TALENs. Sander JD, Cade L, Khayter C, Reyon D, Peterson RT, Joung JK, Yeh JR. Nat Biotechnol. 2011 Aug 5;29(8):697-8. doi: 10.1038/nbt.1934. PubMed 21822241.
Backbone
  Vector backbone: JDS70
  Backbone manufacturer: Addgene plasmid #32285
  Backbone size w/o insert (bp): 6447
  Vector type: Mammalian Expression ; T7
Growth in bacteria
  Bacterial resistance: Ampicillin, 100 μg/mL
  Growth temperature: 37°C
  Growth strain: XL1 Blue
  Copy number: High Copy
Gene/Insert
  Gene/Insert name: ZebrafishCommunity-tetmethylcytosinedioxygenase1(previous-left (alt names: tet methylcytosine dioxygenase 1; ENSDARG00000075230)
  Species: D. rerio (zebrafish)
  Insert size (bp): 1430
  Entrez Gene: tet1 (a.k.a. si:dkey-228d14.7)
  Promoter: CMV
  Tag / fusion protein: 3X Flag (N terminal on backbone); WT FOKI (C terminal on backbone)
  Cloning method: Restriction Enzyme; 5′ cloning site BsmBI (destroyed during cloning); 3′ cloning site BsmBI (destroyed during cloning)
  Sequencing primers: 5′ CMV-F; 3′ BGH-rev
Terms and licenses: Academic/Nonprofit Terms; Industry Terms: Not Available to Industry
Depositor comments: Target binding site: TCAACTCGCGCATCCACA It is strongly recommended that users perform a diagnostic digest to verify this plasmid prior to use. For example, a double digest of the plasmid with BamHI and KpnI should result in two bands at 2.3kb and 5.8kb.
How to cite: TAL3572 was a gift from Keith Joung (Addgene plasmid # 47291 ; http://n2t.net/addgene:47291 ; RRID:Addgene_47291)
