[The description below was written by a language model from this plasmid's Addgene catalogue record.]
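Description:
TAL3572 is a TALEN expression plasmid built in the JDS70 backbone, a mammalian expression vector that also carries a T7 promoter. It encodes the "left" monomer of a TALE nuclease pair directed against zebrafish tet1 (tet methylcytosine dioxygenase 1). The plasmid is a high-copy construct propagated in E. coli under ampicillin selection. No feature table accompanies the record, so details such as the origin of replication and polyadenylation signal are not explicitly listed, although the use of a BGH reverse sequencing primer suggests a BGH terminator region downstream of the coding sequence.

The insert, about 1.4 kb, is an engineered array of TAL effector repeats designed to recognise a specific 18-nucleotide site in the tet1 locus. It was cloned into the backbone through BsmBI sites that were destroyed in the process, as is typical of type IIS seamless assembly. This places the repeat array in frame with backbone-encoded elements: an N-terminal 3X FLAG tag for detection and a C-terminal wild-type FokI nuclease domain. Because FokI cleaves only as a dimer, this construct is meant to be used with a partner "right" TALEN that binds the opposite strand nearby. Together the two monomers produce a double-strand break whose error-prone repair can disrupt the gene.

The CMV promoter drives direct expression in mammalian cells. The T7 promoter allows in vitro transcription of TALEN mRNA, consistent with the associated work on targeted gene disruption in somatic zebrafish cells. The insert name marks the plasmid as part of a set of TALENs made for the zebrafish community.
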