>Addgene plasmid #47291 | TAL3572 | depositor partial sequence | sequence record 67378 | Insert sequence
ATGGACTACAAAGACCATGACGGTGATTATAAAGATCATGACATCGATTACAAGGATGACGATGACAAGA
TGGCCCCCAAGAAGAAGAGGAAGGTGGGCATTCACCGCGGGGTACCTATGGTGGACTTGAGGACACTCGG
TTATTCGCAACAGCAACAGGAGAAAATCAAGCCTAAGGTCAGGAGCACCGTCGCGCAACACCACGAGGCG
CTTGTGGGGCATGGCTTCACTCATGCGCATATTGTCGCGCTTTCACAGCACCCTGCGGCGCTTGGGACGG
TGGCTGTCAAATACCAAGATATGATTGCGGCCCTGCCCGAAGCCACGCACGAGGCAATTGTAGGGGTCGG
TAAACAGTGGTCGGGAGCGCGAGCACTTGAGGCGCTGCTGACTGTGGCGGGTGAGCTTAGGGGGCCTCCG
CTCCAGCTCGACACCGGGCAGCTGCTGAAGATCGCGAAGAGAGGGGGAGTAACAGCGGTAGAGGCAGTGC
ACGCCTGGCGCAATGCGCTCACCGGGGCCCCCTTGAACCTGACCCCAGACCAGGTAGTCGCAATCGCGTC
ACATGACGGGGGAAAGCAAGCCCTGGAAACCGTGCAAAGGTTGTTGCCGGTCCTTTGTCAAGACCACGGC
CTTACACCGGAGCAAGTCGTGGCCATTGCAAGCAACATCGGTGGCAAACAGGCTCTTGAGACGGTTCAGA
GACTTCTCCCAGTTCTCTGTCAAGCCCACGGGCTGACTCCCGATCAAGTTGTAGCGATTGCGTCGAACAT
TGGAGGGAAACAAGCATTGGAGACTGTCCAACGGCTCCTTCCCGTGTTGTGTCAAGCCCACGGTTTGACG
CCTGCACAAGTGGTCGCCATCGCCAGCCATGATGGCGGTAAGCAGGCGCTGGAAACAGTACAGCGCCTGC
TGCCTGTACTGTGCCAGGATCATGGACTGACCCCAGACCAGGTAGTCGCAATCGCGTCAAACGGAGGGGG
AAAGCAAGCCCTGGAAACCGTGCAAAGGTTGTTGCCGGTCCTTTGTCAAGACCACGGCCTTACACCGGAG
CAAGTCGTGGCCATTGCATCCCACGACGGTGGCAAACAGGCTCTTGAGACGGTTCAGAGACTTCTCCCAG
TTCTCTGTCAAGCCCACGGGCTGACTCCCGATCAAGTTGTAGCGATTGCGAATAACAATGGAGGGAAACA
AGCATTGGAGACTGTCCAACGGCTCCTTCCCGTGTTGTGTCAAGCCCACGGTTTGACGCCTGCACAAGTG
GTCGCCATCGCCAGCCATGATGGCGGTAAGCAGGCGCTGGAAACAGTACAGCGCCTGCTGCCTGTACTGT
GCCAGGATCATGGACTGACCCCAGACCAGGTAGTCGCAATCGCGAACAATAATGGGGGAAAGCAAGCCCT
GGAAACCGTGCAAAGGTTGTTGCCGGTCCTTTGTCAAGACCACGGCCTTACACCGGAGCAAGTCGTGGCC
ATTGCATCCCACGACGGTGGCAAACAGGCTCTTGAGACGGTTCAGAGACTTCTCCCAGTTCTCTGTCAAG
CCCACGGGCTGACTCCCGATCAAGTTGTAGCGATTGCGTCGAACATTGGAGGGAAACAAGCATTGGAGAC
TGTCCAACGGCTCCTTCCCGTGTTGTGTCAAGCCCACGGTTTGACGCCTGCACAAGTGGTCGCCATCGCC
TCGAATGGCGGCGGTAAGCAGGCGCTGGAAACAGTACAGCGCCTGCTGCCTGTACTGTGCCAGGATCATG
GACTGACCCCAGACCAGGTAGTCGCAATCGCGTCACATGACGGGGGAAAGCAAGCCCTGGAAACCGTGCA
AAGGTTGTTGCCGGTCCTTTGTCAAGACCACGGCCTTACACCGGAGCAAGTCGTGGCCATTGCATCCCAC
GACGGTGGCAAACAGGCTCTTGAGACGGTTCAGAGACTTCTCCCAGTTCTCTGTCAAGCCCACGGGCTGA
CTCCCGATCAAGTTGTAGCGATTGCGTCGAACATTGGAGGGAAACAAGCATTGGAGACTGTCCAACGGCT
CCTTCCCGTGTTGTGTCAAGCCCACGGTTTGACGCCTGCACAAGTGGTCGCCATCGCCAGCCATGATGGC
GGTAAGCAGGCGCTGGAAACAGTACAGCGCCTGCTGCCTGTACTGTGCCAGGATCATGGACTGACACCCG
AACAGGTGGTCGCCATTGCTTCTAACATCGGAGGACGGCCAGCCTTGGAG
