>Addgene plasmid #47291 | TAL3572 | addgene partial sequence | sequence record 69128 | JDS-TALEN-F 5'-TAGGGGTCGGTAAACAGTGG-3'
CTGACTGTGGCGGGTGAGCTTAGGGGGCCTCCGCTCCAGCTCGACACCGGGCAGCTGCTGAAGATCGCGA
AGAGAGGGGGAGTAACAGCGGTAGAGGCAGTGCACGCCTGGCGCAATGCGCTCACCGGGGCCCCCTTGAA
CCTGACCCCAGACCAGGTAGTCGCAATCGCGTCACATGACGGGGGAAAGCAAGCCCTGGAAACCGTGCAA
AGGTTGTTGCCGGTCCTTTGTCAAGACCACGGCCTTACACCGGAGCAAGTCGTGGCCATTGCAAGCAACA
TCGGTGGCAAACAGGCTCTTGAGACGGTTCAGAGACTTCTCCCAGTTCTCTGTCAAGCCCACGGGCTGAC
TCCCGATCAAGTTGTAGCGATTGCGTCGAACATTGGAGGGAAACAAGCATTGGAGACTGTCCAACGGCTC
CTTCCCGTGTTGTGTCAAGCCCACGGTTTGACGCCTGCACAAGTGGTCGCCATCGCCAGCCATGATGGCG
GTAAGCAGGCGCTGGAAACAGTACAGCGCCTGCTGCCTGTACTGTGCCAGGATCATGGACTGACCCCAGA
CCAGGTAGTCGCAATCGCGTCAAACGGAGGGGGAAAGCAAGCCCTGGAAACCGTGCAAAGGTTGTTGCCG
GTCCTTTGTCAAGACCACGGCCTTACACCGGAGCAAGTCGTGGCCATTGCATCCCACGACGGTGGCAAAC
AGGCTCTTGAGACGGTTCAGAGACTTCTCCCAGTTCTCTGTCAAGCCCACGGGCTGACTCCCGATCAAGT
TGTAGCGATTGCGAATAACAATGGAGGGAAACAAGCATTGGAGACTGTCCAACGGCTC
